>Addgene plasmid #31009 | pNN3 | depositor full sequence | sequence record 14225 | Author sequence
CTGCATTAATGAATCGGCCAACGCGCGGGGAGAGGCGGTTTGCGTATTGGGCGCTCTTCCGCTTCCTCGC
TCACTGACTCGCTGCGCTCGGTCGTTCGGCTGCGGCGAGCGGTATCAGCTCACTCAAAGGCGGTAATACG
GTTATCCACAGAATCAGGGGATAACGCAGGAAAGAACATGAATTAATTCTCATGTTTGACAGCTTATCAT
CGATTAGCTTTAATGCGGTAGTTTATCACAGTTAAATTGCTAACGCAGTCAGGCACCGTGTATGAAATCT
AACAATGCGCTCATCGTCATCCTCGGCACCGTCACCCTGGATGCTGTAGGCATAGGCTTGGTTATGCCGG
TACTGCCGGGCCTCTTGCGGGATATCGTCCATTCCGACAGCATCGCCAGTCACTATGGCGTGCTGCTAGC
GCTATATGCGTTGATGCAATTTCTATGCGCACCCGTTCTCGGAGCACTGTCCGACCGCTTTGGCCGCCGC
CCAGTCCTGCTCGCTTCGCTACTTGGAGCCACTATCGACTACGCGATCATGGCGACCACACCCGTCCTGT
GGATTCTCTACGCCGGACGCATCGTGGCCGGCATCACCGGCGCCACAGGTGCGGTTGCTGGCGCCTATAT
CGCCGACATCACCGATGGGGAAGATCGGGCTCGCCACTTCGGGCTCATGAGCGCTTGTTTCGGCGTGGGT
ATGGTGGCAGGCCCCGTGGCCGGGGGACTGTTGGGCGCCATCTCCTTACATGCACCATTCCTTGCGGCGG
CGGTGCTCAACGGCCTCAACCTACTACTGGGCTGCTTCCTAATGCAGGAGTCGCATAAGGGAGAGCGCCG
ACCCATGCCCTTGAGAGCCTTCAACCCAGTCAGCTCCTTCCGGTGGGCGCGGGGCATGACTATCGTCGCC
GCACTTATGACTGTCTTCTTTATCATGCAACTCGTAGGACAGGTGCCGGCAGCGCTCTGGGTCATTTTCG
GCGAGGACCGCTTTCGCTGGAGCGCGACGATGATCGGCCTGTCGCTTGCGGTATTCGGAATCTTGCACGC
CCTCGCTCAAGCCTTCGTCACTGGTCCCGCCACCAAACGTTTCGGCGAGAAGCAGGCCATTATCGCCGGC
ATGGCGGCCGACGCGCTGGGCTACGTCTTGCTGGCGTTCGCGACGCGAGGCTGGATGGCCTTCCCCATTA
TGATTCTTCTCGCTTCCGGCGGCATCGGGATGCCCGCGTTGCAGGCCATGCTGTCCAGGCAGGTAGATGA
CGACCATCAGGGACAGCTTCAAGGATCGCTCGCGGCTCTTACCAGCCTAACTTCGATCATTGGACCGCTG
ATCGTCACGGCGATTTATGCCGCCTCGGCGAGCACATGGAACGGGTTGGCATGGATTGTAGGCGCCGCCC
TATACCTTGTCTGCCTCCCCGCGTTGCGTCGCGGTGCATGGAGCCGGGCCACCTCGACCTGAATGGAAGC
CGGCGGCACCTCGCTAACGGATTCACCACTCCAAGAATTGGAGCCAATCAATTCTTGCGGAGAACTGTGA
ATGCGCAAACCAACCCTTGATCGGGGAAGAACAGTATGTCGAGCTATTTTTTGACTTACTGGGGATCAAG
CCTGATTGGGAGAAAATAAAATATCCCCTATAGTGAGTCGTATTACATGGTCATAGCTGTTTCCTGGCAG
CTCTGGCCCGTGTCTCAAAATCTCTGATGTTACATTGCACAAGATAAAAATATATCATCATGCCTCCTCT
AGAGGTCTCAGGACCATGGCCTGACCCCGGACCAAGTGGTGGCTATCGCCAGCAACAATGGCGGCAAGCA
AGCGCTCGAAACGGTGCAGCGGCTGTTGCCGGTGCTGTGCCAGGGAGACCCTCGAGCCACCCATGACCAA
AATCCCTTAACGTGAGTTACGCGTCGTTCCACTGAGCGTCAGACCCCGTAGAAAAGATCAAAGGATCTTC
TTGAGATCCTTTTTTTCTGCGCGTAATCTGCTGCTTGCAAACAAAAAAACCACCGCTACCAGCGGTGGTT
TGTTTGCCGGATCAAGAGCTACCAACTCTTTTTCCGAAGGTAACTGGCTTCAGCAGAGCGCAGATACCAA
ATACTGTTCTTCTAGTGTAGCCGTAGTTAGGCCACCACTTCAAGAACTCTGTAGCACCGCCTACATACCT
CGCTCTGCTAATCCTGTTACCAGTGGCTGCTGCCAGTGGCGATAAGTCGTGTCTTACCGGGTTGGACTCA
AGACGATAGTTACCGGATAAGGCGCAGCGGTCGGGCTGAACGGGGGGTTCGTGCACACAGCCCAGCTTGG
AGCGAACGACCTACACCGAACTGAGATACCTACAGCGTGAGCTATGAGAAAGCGCCACGCTTCCCGAAGG
GAGAAAGGCGGACAGGTATCCGGTAAGCGGCAGGGTCGGAACAGGAGAGCGCACGAGGGAGCTTCCAGGG
GGAAACGCCTGGTATCTTTATAGTCCTGTCGGGTTTCGCCACCTCTGACTTGAGCGTCGATTTTTGTGAT
GCTCGTCAGGGGGGCGGAGCCTATGGAAAAACGCCAGCAACGCGGCCTTTTTACGGTTCCTGGCCTTTTG
CTGGCCTTTTGCTCACATGTTCTTTCCTGCGTTATCCCCTGATTCTGTGGATAACCGTATTACCGCCTTT
GAGTGAGCTGATACCGCTCGCCGCAGCCGAACGACCGAGCGCAGCGAGTCAGTGAGCGAGGAAGCGGAAG
AGCGCCCAATACGCAAACCGCCTCTCCCCGCGCGTTGGCCGATTCATTAATGCAGCTGGCACGACAGGTT
TCCCGACTGGAAAGCGGGCAGTGAGCGCAACGCAATTAATACGCGTACCGCTAGCCAGGAAGAGTTTGTA
GAAACGCAAAAAGGCCATCCGTCAGGATGGCCTTCTGCTTAGTTTGATGCCTGGCAGTTTATGGCGGGCG
TCCTGCCCGCCACCCTCCGGGCCGTTGCTTCACAACGTTCAAATCCGCTCCCGGCGGATTTGTCCTACTC
AGGAGAGCGTTCACCGACAAACAACAGATAAAACGAAAGGCCCAGTCTTCCGACTGAGCCTTTCGTTTTA
TTTGATGCCTGGCAGTTCCCTACTCTCGCGTT
Features (pLannotate 1.2.2; 10 found; start..end, strand, type, name):
      1..54      -  CDS            lacI (fragment): lac repressor; lacI; The lac repressor binds to the lac operator to inhibit transcription in E. coli. This inhibition can be relieved by adding lactose or isopropyl-β-D-thiogalactopyranoside (IPTG).
     56..180     -  rep_origin     RSF ori (fragment): Plasmids containing the RSF 1030 origin of replication can be propagated in E. coli cells that contain additional plasmids with compatible origins.
    196..224     +  promoter       tet promoter: E. coli promoter for tetracycline efflux protein gene
    272..1462    +  CDS            TcR: tetracycline efflux protein; tet; confers resistance to tetracycline
   1560..1634    +  CDS            KanR (fragment): aminoglycoside phosphotransferase; aphA-3; confers resistance to kanamycin
   1637..1655    -  promoter       T7 promoter: promoter for bacteriophage T7 RNA polymerase
   1961..2549    +  rep_origin     ori: high-copy-number ColE1/pMB1/pBR322/pUC origin of replication
   2732..2824    +  CDS            lacI (fragment): lac repressor; lacI; The lac repressor binds to the lac operator to inhibit transcription in E. coli. This inhibition can be relieved by adding lactose or isopropyl-β-D-thiogalactopyranoside (IPTG).
   2879..2906    -  terminator     rrnB T2 terminator: transcription terminator T2 from the E. coli rrnB gene
   3038..3081    +  terminator     rrnB T1 terminator: Escherichia coli rrnB; transcription terminator T1 from the E. coli rrnB gene
