[The description below was written by a language model from this plasmid's Addgene catalogue record and pLannotate feature annotations shown in this document.]
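Description:
pNN3 is a small bacterial module plasmid (about 3.1 kb) from a Golden Gate toolkit for assembling custom TAL effector and TALEN constructs. It is built on the pTC14 backbone and carries a single 117 bp TAL effector repeat from Xanthomonas oryzae, cloned between XbaI and XhoI sites that both remain intact. The name indicates a repeat with the NN repeat-variable diresidue, which in the TAL effector code is associated with recognition of guanine. The "3" presumably denotes the third position in an ordered repeat array, although the record does not spell this out. The repeat itself was not picked up as a feature in the automated annotation, so its exact location and the flanking type IIS sites used for assembly are not documented in the feature table.

The plasmid is maintained in E. coli at high copy through a ColE1/pUC-type origin and is selected with tetracycline, using a tetracycline efflux gene (TcR) driven by its native tet promoter. The remaining annotated elements are short: fragments of lacI, an RSF origin and a kanamycin resistance gene, a T7 promoter, and rrnB T1 and T2 terminators. The fragments are most likely remnants of the backbone's construction rather than functional units, while the terminators may help insulate the cloning region from read-through transcription. No expression cassette for the repeat is described, consistent with the plasmid serving purely as a DNA part donor. It is typically combined with other position-specific repeat modules to build arrays with chosen DNA-binding specificity, which are then transferred into TALEN or other TAL effector backbones for targeted DNA binding or genome editing.
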