Addgene plasmid #31009: pNN3
Depositing lab: Adam Bogdanove & Daniel Voytas. Depositing organization: University of Minnesota. Publication: Efficient design and assembly of custom TALEN and other TAL effector-based constructs for DNA targeting. Cermak T, Doyle EL, Christian M, Wang L, Zhang Y, Schmidt C, Baller JA, Somia NV, Bogdanove AJ, Voytas DF. Nucleic Acids Res. 2011 Jul;39(12):e82. doi: 10.1093/nar/gkr218 PubMed 21493687.
Backbone
  Vector backbone: pTC14
  Backbone size w/o insert (bp): 2989
Growth in bacteria
  Bacterial resistance: Tetracycline, 10 μg/mL
  Growth temperature: 37°C
  Growth strain: DH5alpha
  Growth instructions: DH10B/LB+antibiotics
  Copy number: High Copy
Gene/Insert
  Gene/Insert name: repeat NN3
  Species: Xanthamonas oryzae
  Insert size (bp): 117
  Cloning method: Restriction Enzyme; 5′ cloning site XbaI (not destroyed); 3′ cloning site XhoI (not destroyed)
  Sequencing primers: 5′ pTC14_F2 (caagcctgattgggagaaaa)
Terms and licenses: Academic/Nonprofit Terms; Industry Terms: Not Available to Industry
How to cite: pNN3 was a gift from Adam Bogdanove & Daniel Voytas (Addgene plasmid # 31009 ; http://n2t.net/addgene:31009 ; RRID:Addgene_31009)
