>Addgene plasmid #31009 | pNN3 | addgene partial sequence | sequence record 35575 | 31009 with pTC14_F2 (caagcctgattgggagaaaa)
GGCCCGTGTCTCAAAATCTCTGATGTTACATTGCACAAGATAAAAATATATCATCATGCCTCCTCTAGAG
GTCTCAGGACCATGGCCTGACCCCGGACCAAGTGGTGGCTATCGCCAGCAACAATGGCGGCAAGCAAGCG
CTCGAAACGGTGCAGCGGCTGTTGCCGGTGCTGTGCCAGGGAGACCCTCGAGCCACCCATGACCAAAATC
CCTTAACGTGAGTTACGCGTCGTTCCACTGAGCGTCAGACCCCGTAGAAAAGATCAAAGGATCTTCTTGA
GATCCTTTTTTTCTGCGCGTAATCTGCTGCTTGCAAACAAAAAAACCACCGCTACCAGCGGTGGTTTGTT
TGCCGGATCAAGAGCTACCAACTCTTTTTCCGAAGGTAACTGGCTTCAGCAGAGCGCAGATACCAAATAC
TGTTCTTCTAGTGTAGCCGTAGTTAGGCCACCACTTCAAGAACTCTGTAGCACCGCCTACATACCTCGCT
CTGCTAATCCTGTTACCAGTGGCTGCTGCCAGTGGCGATAAGTCGTGTCTTACCGGGTTGGACTCAAGAC
GATAGTTACCGGATAAGGCGCAGCGGTCGGGCTGAACGGGGGGGTTCGTGCACACAGCCCAGCTTGGAGC
GAACGAC
